>Addgene plasmid #160602 | pUPD2 Etr4 (GB2719) | addgene full sequence | sequence record 322053 | Addgene NGS Result
GAAAACGTTTCAGTTTGCTCATGGAAAACGGTGTAACAAGGGTGAACACTATCCCATATCACCAGCTCAC
CGTCTTTCATTGCCATACGAAATTCCGGATGAGCATTCATCAGGCGGGCAAGAATGTGAATAAAGGCCGG
ATAAAACTTGTGCTTATTTTTCTTTACGGTCTTTAAAAAGGCCGTAATATCCAGCTGAACGGTCTGGTTA
TAGGTACATTGAGCAACTGACTGAAATGCCTCAAAATGTTCTTTACGATGCCATTGGGATATATCAACGG
TGGTATATCCAGTGATTTTTTTCTCCATTTTAGCTTCCTTAGCTCCTGAAAATCTCGATAACTCAAAAAA
TACGCCCGGTAGTGATCTTATTTCATTATGGTGAAAGTTGGAACCTCTTACGTGCCCGATCAACTCGAGT
GCCACCTGACGTCTAAGAAACCATTATTATCATGACATTAACCTATAAAAATAGGCGTATCACGAGGCAG
AATTTCAGATAAAAAAAATCCTTAGCTTTCGCTAAGGATGATTTCTGGAATTCGCGGCCGCTTCTAGAGC
GATGAGTGGTCTCGGGAGAAAAGCTTCGAAGTTTAAACGATTGAATATAACCGACGTGACTGTTACATTT
AGGGATTGAATATAACCGACGTGACTGTTACATTTAGGGATTGAATATAACCGACGTGACTGTTACATTT
AGGGATTGAATATAACCGACGTGACTGTTACATTTAGGGATGCTAGCTCCCTGAGACCACTCATCGCGAC
TAGTAGCGGCCGCTGCAGTCCGGCAAAAAAGGGCAAGGTGTCACCACCCTGCCCTTTTTCTTTAAAACCG
AAAAGATTACTTCGCGTTATGCAGGCTTCCTCGCTCACTGACTCGCTGCGCTCGGTCGTTCGGCTGCGGC
GAGCGGTATCAGCTCACTCAAAGGCGGTAATACGGTTATCCACAGAATCAGGGGATAACGCAGGAAAGAA
CATGTGAGCAAAAGGCCAGCAAAAGGCCAGGAACCGTAAAAAGGCCGCGTTGCTGGCGTTTTTCCACAGG
CTCCGCCCCCCTGACGAGCATCACAAAAATCGACGCTCAAGTCAGAGGTGGCGAAACCCGACAGGACTAT
AAAGATACCAGGCGTTTCCCCCTGGAAGCTCCCTCGTGCGCTCTCCTGTTCCGACCCTGCCGCTTACCGG
ATACCTGTCCGCCTTTCTCCCTTCGGGAAGCGTGGCGCTTTCTCATAGCTCACGCTGTAGGTATCTCAGT
TCGGTGTAGGTCGTTCGCTCCAAGCTGGGCTGTGTGCACGAACCCCCCGTTCAGCCCGACCGCTGCGCCT
TATCCGGTAACTATCGTCTTGAGTCCAACCCGGTAAGACACGACTTATCGCCACTGGCAGCAGCCACTGG
TAACAGGATTAGCAGAGCGAGGTATGTAGGCGGTGCTACAGAGTTCTTGAAGTGGTGGCCTAACTACGGC
TACACTAGAAGAACAGTATTTGGTATCTGCGCTCTGCTGAAGCCAGTTACCTTCGGAAAAAGAGTTGGTA
GCTCTTGATCCGGCAAACAAACCACCGCTGGTAGCGGTGGTTTTTTTGTTTGCAAGCAGCAGATTACGCG
CAGAAAAAAAGGATCTCAAGAAGATCCTTTGATCTTTTCTACGGGGTCTGACGCTCAGTGGAACGAAAAC
TCACGTTAAGGGATTTTGGTCATGAGATTATCAAAAAGGATCTTCACCTAGATCCTTTTAAATTAAAAAT
GAAGTTTTAAATCAATCTAAAGTATATATGAGTAAACTTGGTCTGACAGCTCGAGGCTTGGATTCTCACC
AATAAAAAACGCCCGGCGGCAACCGAGCGTTCTGAACAAATCCAGATGGAGTTCTGAGGTCATTACTGGA
TCTATCAACAGGAGTCCAAGCGAGCTCGATATCAAATTACGCCCCGCCCTGCCACTCGTCGCAGTACTGT
TGTAATTCATTAAGCATTCTGCCGACATGGAAGCCATCACAAACGGCATGATGAACCTGAATCGCCAGCG
GCATCAGCACCTTGTCGCCTTGCGTATAATATTTGCCCATGGTGAAAACGGGGGCGAAGAAGTTGTCCAT
ATTGGCCACGTTTAAATCAAAACTGGTGAAACTCACCCAGGGATTGGCTGATACGAAAAACATATTCTCA
ATAAACCCTTTAGGGAAATAGGCCAGGTTTTCACCGTAACACGCCACATCTTGCGAATATATGTGTAGAA
ACTGCCGGAAATCGTCGTGGTATTCACTCCAGAGTGAT
Features (pLannotate 1.2.2; 8 found; start..end, strand, type, name):
    309..406     -  promoter       cat promoter: promoter of the E. coli cat gene encoding chloramphenicol acetyltransferase
    492..535     -  terminator     bacterial terminator: putative bacterial transcription terminator
    538..559     +  misc_feature   BioBrick prefix: BioBrick prefix for parts that do not start with "ATG"
    769..788     +  misc_feature   BioBrick suffix: universal suffix for all parts
    789..846     +  terminator     his operon terminator: This putative transcriptin terminator from the E. coli his operon has a 2-bp deletion introduced during synthesis. Its efficiency has not been determined.
   1041..1629    -  rep_origin     ori: high-copy-number ColE1/pMB1/pBR322/pUC origin of replication
   1812..1906    -  terminator     lambda t0 terminator: transcription terminator from phage lambda
   1930..308     -  CDS            cat (across the origin): CAT_ECOLX - Experimental evidence at protein level: Swiss-Prot protein existence level 1. This enzyme is an effector of chloramphenicol resistance in bacteria. From Escherichia coli. This protein is used as a marker in many commonly used cloning vectors, such as pACYC184.
