[The description below was written by a language model from this plasmid's Addgene catalogue record and pLannotate feature annotations shown in this document.]
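Description:
pUPD2 Etr4 (GB2719) is a small (about 2.3 kb) synthetic-biology part plasmid that holds a domesticated DNA element for the GoldenBraid modular cloning system. The backbone, pUPD2, is a self-made universal domestication vector derived from the BioBrick assembly plasmid pSB1C3. It replicates in E. coli from a high-copy ColE1/pUC-type origin and is selected with chloramphenicol through a cat (chloramphenicol acetyltransferase) gene driven by its native promoter and followed by the lambda t0 terminator. The cloning region retains the BioBrick prefix and suffix inherited from pSB1C3. It is insulated by flanking bacterial transcription terminators, including a his operon terminator, which limit read-through between the insert and the backbone.

The insert, Etr4, is a 177 bp synthetic sequence lying between the BioBrick prefix and suffix; the automated annotation did not assign any feature to it. It was cloned through BsmBI sites that were destroyed in the process, and internal BsaI and BsmBI sites were removed so that the part is compatible with type IIS assembly. As the depositor notes, the insert can be released with BsaI. This is the standard GoldenBraid route for combining such level 0 parts with other elements into transcriptional units in destination vectors. The record does not state the biological function of Etr4, such as whether it acts as a regulatory or operator element, nor the GoldenBraid part category or overhangs it occupies. The plasmid carries no expression cassette of its own and serves as a storage and donor vector for this part.
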