Addgene plasmid #160602: pUPD2 Etr4 (GB2719)
Depositing lab: Diego Orzaez. Depositing organization: Agencia Estatal Consejo Superior de Investigaciones Científicas, M.P.
Backbone
  Vector backbone: pUPD2
  Backbone manufacturer: self-made; derived from the BioBrick assembly plasmid pSB1C3
  Vector type: Synthetic Biology
Growth in bacteria
  Bacterial resistance: Chloramphenicol, 25 μg/mL
  Growth temperature: 37°C
  Growth strain: DH5alpha
  Copy number: High Copy
Gene/Insert
  Gene/Insert name: Etr4
  Species: Synthetic
  Insert size (bp): 177
  Mutation: BsaI and BsmBI sites removed
  Cloning method: Restriction Enzyme; 5′ cloning site BsmBI (destroyed during cloning); 3′ cloning site BsmBI (destroyed during cloning)
  Sequencing primers: 5′ gctttcgctaaggatgatttctgg; 3′ cagggtggtgacaccttgcc
Terms and licenses: Academic/Nonprofit Terms; Industry Terms: Not Available to Industry
Depositor comments: Compatible with GoldenBraid; insert can be released with BsaI
How to cite: pUPD2 Etr4 (GB2719) was a gift from Diego Orzaez (Addgene plasmid # 160602 ; http://n2t.net/addgene:160602 ; RRID:Addgene_160602)
